>Addgene plasmid #184607 | pCIS.MTRIA-MTN | addgene full sequence | sequence record 364835 | Addgene NGS Result
CGTTACATAACTTACGGTAAATGGCCCGCCTGGCTGACCGCCCAACGACCCCCGCCCATTGACGTCAATA
ATGACGTATGTTCCCATAGTAACGCCAATAGGGACTTTCCATTGACGTCAATGGGTGGAGTATTTACGGT
AAACTGCCCACTTGGCAGTACATCAAGTGTATCATATGCCAAGTACGCCCCCTATTGACGTCAATGACGG
TAAATGGCCCGCCTGGCATTATGCCCAGTACATGACCTTATGGGACTTTCCTACTTGGCAGTACATCTAC
GTATTAGTCATCGCTATTACCATGGTCGAGGTGAGCCCCACGTTCTGCTTCACTCTCCCCATCTCCCCCC
CCTCCCCACCCCCAATTTTGTATTTATTTATTTTTTAATTATTTTGTGCAGCGATGGGGGSGGGGGGGGG
GGGGGSGCGCGCCAGGCGGGGCGGGGCGGGGCGAGGGGCGGGGCGGGGCGAGGCGGAGAGGTGCGGCGGC
AGCCAATCAGAGCGGCGCGCTCCGAAAGTTTCCTTTTATGGCGAGGCGGCGGCGGCGGCGGCCCTATAAA
AAGCGAAGCGCGCGGCGGGCGGGAGTCGCTGCGCGCTGCCTTCGCCCCGTGCCCCGCTCCGCCGCCGCCT
CGCGCCGCCCGCCCCGGCTCTGACTGACCGCGTTACTCCCACAGGTGAGCGGGCGGGACGGCCCTTCTCC
TCCGGGCTGTAATTAGCGCTTGGTTTAATGACGGCTTGTTTCTTTTCTGTGGCTGCGTGAAAGCCTTGAG
GGGCTCCGGGAGGGCCCTTTGTGCGGGGGGAGCGGCTCGGGGGGTGCGTGCGTGTGTGTGTGCGTGGGGA
GCGCCGCGTGCGGCTCCGCGCTGCCCGGCGGCTGTGAGCGCTGCGGGCGCGGCGCGGGGCTTTGTGCGCT
CCGCAGTGTGCGCGAGGGGAGCGCGGCCGGGGGCGGTGCCCCGCGGTGCGGGGGGGGCTGCGAGGGGAAC
AAAGGCTGCGTGCGGGGTGTGTGCGTGGGGGGGTGAGCAGGGGGTGTGGGCGCGTCGGTCGGGCTGCAAC
CCCCCCTGCACCCCCCTCCCCGAGTTGCTGAGCACGGCCCGGCTTCGGGTGCGGGGCTCCGTACGGGGCG
TGGCGCGGGGCTCGCCGTGCCGGGCGGGGGGTGGCGGCAGGTGGGGGTGCCGGGCGGGGCGGGGCCGCCT
CGGGCCGGGGAGGGCTCGGGGGAGGGGCGCGGCGGCCCCCGGAGCGCCGGCGGCTGTCGAGGCGCGGCGA
GCCGCAGCCATTGCCTTTTATGGTAATCGTGCGAGAGGGCGCAGGGACTTCCTTTGTCCCAAATCTGTGC
GGAGCCGAAATCTGGGAGGCGCCGCCGCACCCCCTCTAGCGGGCGCGGGGCGAAGCGGTGCGGCGCCGGC
AGGAAGGAAATGGGCGGGGAGGGCCTTCGTGCGTCGCCGCGCCGCCGTCCCCTTCTCCCTCTCCAGCCTC
GGGGCTGTCCGCGGGGGGACGGCTGCCTTCGGGGGGGACGGGGCAGGGCGGGGTTCGGCTTCTGGCGTGT
GACCGGCGGCTCTAGAGCCTCTGCTAACCATGTTCATGCCTTCTTCTTTTTCCTACAGCTCCTGGGCAAC
GTGCTGGTTATTGTGCTGTCTCATCATTTTGGCAAAGGATTCCTCGAGGTCGACGGTATCGATAAGCTTG
ATATCGAATTCACCATGCTTCAAAATGGGTCTCACCTGAACACCTCCTCGCAGGACCCCGTCCTGGGCCG
CCCGCCGTGGGTCACCACAACTTTAGGGTGCTTCCTCATCTTCACTATCGTCGTCGACATTCTTGGCAAT
CTGTTGGTCATCTTCTCCGTGTACCGGAACAAAAAGCTGAGGAACGCAGGAAACATCTTTGTGGTGAGCC
TTGCAGTGGCAGACCTTGTGGTGGCTATCTATCCATACCCCCTGGTCCTCACTTCCATTTTCAACAATGG
CTGGAACCTGGGATCTGTCCATTGTCAAATCAGCGGCTTCCTCATGGGTGTCAGCGTCATCGGCTCCATC
TTCAACATCACCGCCATCGCCATCAACAGATACTGCTACATATGTCACAGCCTCAAATACGACAAGCTGT
ACAGCGACAAAAACTCAGTGTGCTATGTGATTTTAATATGGGCGTTGACTGTGGTGGCCATCGTACCCAA
CCTGTTTGTGGGTTCACTCAAGTATGACCCCCGAGTTTATTCCTGCACCTTCGAACAGTCGGCCAGCTCA
GCGTATACAATCGCAGTGGTGTTTTTTCATTTTATTTTACCCATCATGATTGTCACCTACTGCTATTTGC
GCATTTGCTACAAAATATGGCGAAATTTCAAAGGGAAATTAAACGTCTATATCAAGGCCGACAAGCAGAA
GAACGGCATCAAGGCGAACTTCCACATCCGCCACAACATCGAGGACGGCGGCGTGCAGCTCGCCTACCAC
TACCAGCAGAACACCCCCATCGGCGACGGCCCCGTGCTGCTGCCCGACAACCACTACCTGAGCGTGCAGA
CCAAACTTTCGAAAGACCCCAACGAGAAGCGCGATCACATGGTCCTGCTGGAGTTCGTGACCGCCGCCGG
GATCACTCTCGGCATGGACGAGCTGTACAAGGGCGGTACCGGAGGGATGATGGTGAGAAAGGGCGAGGAG
CTGTTCACCGGGGTGGTGCCCATCCTGGTCGAGCTGGACGGCGACGTAAACGGCCACAAGTTCAGCGTGT
CCGGCGAGGGTGAGGGCGATGCCACCTACGGCAAGCTGACCCTGAAGTTCATCTGCACCACCGGCAAGCT
GCCCGTGCCCTGGCCCACCCTCGTGACCACCCTGACCTACGGCGTGCAGTGCTTCAGCCGCTACCCCGAC
CACATGAAGCAGCACGACTTCTTCAAGTCCGCCATGCCCGAAGGCTACATCCAGGAGCGCACCATCTTCT
TCAAGGACGACGGCCACTACAAGACCCGCGCCGAGGTGAAGTTCGAGGGCGACACCCTGGTGAACCGCAT
CGAGCTGAAGGGCATCGACTTCAAGGAGGACGGCAACATCCTGGGGCACAAGCTGGAGTACAACTCAGTA
ATCTCCAAGGCAAAGATACGCACAGTGAAAATGATGTTTGTTGTCTTTGTGCTCTTTGCTGTCTGCTGGG
CACCCCTCAACTTCATCGGACTGGCTGTAGCAATCAAACCGGAGGTGGTGGTTCCCTTAATCCCGGAGTG
GTTATTTGTGGCCAGCTACTTCATGGCCTACTTCAACAGCTGCCTTAACGCCATTGTGTACGGTGTGCTG
AACCAGAACTTCCGGCGGGAGTACAAACGCATCGTAGTGTCTGTGTGTACGGCTCGCATCTTCTTCCAGG
ACAGCTCCAACGATGCAGGGGAGAGGCTCAAAAGTAAACCCTCACCGCTCATGACCAACAATAACCAGGT
CAAAGTGGAGTCCGTCTGAGGATCCACTAGTTCTAGAGCGGCCGCTTCACTCCTCAGGTGCAGGCTGCCT
ATCAGAAGGTGGTGGCTGGTGTGGCCAATGCCCTGGCTCACAAATACCACTGAGATCTTTTTCCCTCTGC
CAAAAATTATGGGGACATCATGAAGCCCCTTGAGCATCTGACTTCTGGCTAATAAAGGAAATTTATTTTC
ATTGCAATAGTGTGTTGGAATTTTTTGTGTCTCTCACTCGGAAGGACATATGGGAGGGCAAATCATTTAA
AACATCAGAATGAGTATTTGGTTTAGAGTTTGGCAACATATGCCCATATGCTGGCTGCCATGAACAAAGG
TTGGCTATAAAGAGGTCATCAGTATATGAAACAGCCCCCTGCTGTCCATTCCTTATTCCATAGAAAAGCC
TTGACTTGAGGTTAGATTTTTTTTATATTTTGTTTTGTGTTATTTTTTTCTTTAACATCCCTAAAATTTT
CCTTACATGTTTTACTAGCCAGATTTTTCCTCCTCTCCTGACTACTCCCAGTCATAGCTGTCCCTCTTCT
CTTATGAAGATCCCTCGACCTGGAGCTCCAGCTTTTGTTCCCTTTAGTGAGGGTTAATTTCGAGCTTGGC
GTAATCATGGTCATAGCTGTTTCCTGTGTGAAATTGTTATCCGCTCACAATTCCACACAACATACGAGCC
GGAAGCATAAAGTGTAAAGCCTGGGGTGCCTAATGAGTGAGCTAACTCACATTAATTGCGTTGCGCTCAC
TGCCCGCTTTCCAGTCGGGAAACCTGTCGTGCCAGCTGCATTAATGAATCGGCCAACGCGCGGGGAGAGG
CGGTTTGCGTATTGGGCGCTCTTCCGCTTCCTCGCTCACTGACTCGCTGCGCTCGGTCGTTCGGCTGCGG
CGAGCGGTATCAGCTCACTCAAAGGCGGTAATACGGTTATCCACAGAATCAGGGGATAACGCAGGAAAGA
ACATGTGAGCAAAAGGCCAGCAAAAGGCCAGGAACCGTAAAAAGGCCGCGTTGCTGGCGTTTTTCCATAG
GCTCCGCCCCCCTGACGAGCATCACAAAAATCGACGCTCAAGTCAGAGGTGGCGAAACCCGACAGGACTA
TAAAGATACCAGGCGTTTCCCCCTGGAAGCTCCCTCGTGCGCTCTCCTGTTCCGACCCTGCCGCTTACCG
GATACCTGTCCGCCTTTCTCCCTTCGGGAAGCGTGGCGCTTTCTCATAGCTCACGCTGTAGGTATCTCAG
TTCGGTGTAGGTCGTTCGCTCCAAGCTGGGCTGTGTGCACGAACCCCCCGTTCAGCCCGACCGCTGCGCC
TTATCCGGTAACTATCGTCTTGAGTCCAACCCGGTAAGACACGACTTATCGCCACTGGCAGCAGCCACTG
GTAACAGGATTAGCAGAGCGAGGTATGTAGGCGGTGCTACAGAGTTCTTGAAGTGGTGGCCTAACTACGG
CTACACTAGAAGAACAGTATTTGGTATCTGCGCTCTGCTGAAGCCAGTTACCTTCGGAAAAAGAGTTGGT
AGCTCTTGATCCGGCAAACAAACCACCGCTGGTAGCGGTGGTTTTTTTGTTTGCAAGCAGCAGATTACGC
GCAGAAAAAAAGGATCTCAAGAAGATCCTTTGATCTTTTCTACGGGGTCTGACGCTCAGTGGAACGAAAA
CTCACGTTAAGGGATTTTGGTCATGAGATTATCAAAAAGGATCTTCACCTAGATCCTTTTAAATTAAAAA
TGAAGTTTTAAATCAATCTAAAGTATATATGAGTAAACTTGGTCTGACAGTTACCAATGCTTAATCAGTG
AGGCACCTATCTCAGCGATCTGTCTATTTCGTTCATCCATAGTTGCCTGACTCCCCGTCGTGTAGATAAC
TACGATACGGGAGGGCTTACCATCTGGCCCCAGTGCTGCAATGATACCGCGAGACCCACGCTCACCGGCT
CCAGATTTATCAGCAATAAACCAGCCAGCCGGAAGGGCCGAGCGCAGAAGTGGTCCTGCAACTTTATCCG
CCTCCATCCAGTCTATTAATTGTTGCCGGGAAGCTAGAGTAAGTAGTTCGCCAGTTAATAGTTTGCGCAA
CGTTGTTGCCATTGCTACAGGCATCGTGGTGTCACGCTCGTCGTTTGGTATGGCTTCATTCAGCTCCGGT
TCCCAACGATCAAGGCGAGTTACATGATCCCCCATGTTGTGCAAAAAAGCGGTTAGCTCCTTCGGTCCTC
CGATCGTTGTCAGAAGTAAGTTGGCCGCAGTGTTATCACTCATGGTTATGGCAGCACTGCATAATTCTCT
TACTGTCATGCCATCCGTAAGATGCTTTTCTGTGACTGGTGAGTACTCAACCAAGTCATTCTGAGAATAG
TGTATGCGGCGACCGAGTTGCTCTTGCCCGGCGTCAATACGGGATAATACCGCGCCACATAGCAGAACTT
TAAAAGTGCTCATCATTGGAAAACGTTCTTCGGGGCGAAAACTCTCAAGGATCTTACCGCTGTTGAGATC
CAGTTCGATGTAACCCACTCGTGCACCCAACTGATCTTCAGCATCTTTTACTTTCACCAGCGTTTCTGGG
TGAGCAAAAACAGGAAGGCAAAATGCCGCAAAAAAGGGAATAAGGGCGACACGGAAATGTTGAATACTCA
TACTCTTCCTTTTTCAATATTATTGAAGCATTTATCAGGGTTATTGTCTCATGAGCGGATACATATTTGA
ATGTATTTAGAAAAATAAACAAATAGGGGTTCCGCGCACATTTCCCCGAAAAGTGCCACCTG
[124 nt withheld, positions 6223-6346]
C
[91 nt withheld, positions 6348-6438]
A
[49 nt withheld, positions 6440-6488]
CCTTTGACGTTGGAGTCCACGTTCTTT
[37 nt withheld, positions 6516-6552]
ACCCTATCTCGGTCTATTCTTTTGATTTATAAGGGATTTTGCCGATTTCGGCCTATTGGTTAAAAAATGA
GCTGATTTAACAAAAATTTAACGCGAATTTTAACAAAATATTAACGCTTACAATTTCCATTCGCCATTCA
GGCTGCGCAACTGTTGGGAAGGGCGATCGGTGCGGGCCTCTTCGCTATTACGCCAGCTGGCGAAAGGGGG
ATGTGCTGCAAGGCGATTAAGTTGGGTAACGCCAGGGTTTTCCCAGTCACGACGTTGTAAAACGACGGCC
AGTGAATTGTAATACGACTCACTATAGGGCGAATTGGGTACCTAGTAATCAATTACGGGGTCATTAGTTC
ATAGCCCATATATGGAGTTCCG
Features (pLannotate 1.2.2; 22 found; start..end, strand, type, name):
      1..304     +  enhancer       CMV enhancer: human cytomegalovirus immediate early enhancer
    306..581     +  promoter       chicken β-actin promoter: No description available
    582..1598    +  intron         chimeric intron: chimera between introns from chicken β-actin and rabbit β-globin
   1652..1691    -  misc_feature   MCS (fragment): pBluescript multiple cloning site
   1695..2315    +  CDS            MTNR1A (fragment): MTR1A_HUMAN - Experimental evidence at protein level: Swiss-Prot protein existence level 1. High affinity receptor for melatonin. Likely to mediate the reproductive and circadian actions of melatonin. The activity of this receptor is mediated by pertussis toxin sensitive G proteins that inhibit adenylate cyclase activity. From Homo sapiens (Human).
   2352..3074    +  CDS            cEGFP: cEGFP is a basic (constitutively fluorescent) green fluorescent protein published in 2008, derived from Aequorea victoria.
   3072..3242    +  CDS            mtnr1c (fragment): MTR1C_DANRE - Also known as mel1c. Experimental evidence at transcript level: Swiss-Prot protein existence level 2. High affinity receptor for melatonin. The activity of this receptor is mediated by pertussis toxin sensitive G proteins that inhibits adenylate cyclase activity (By similarity). From Danio rerio (Zebrafish) (Brachydanio rerio).
   3450..3475    -  misc_feature   MCS (fragment): pBluescript multiple cloning site
   3476..3550    +  CDS            HBB (fragment): HBB_PONPY - Experimental evidence at transcript level: Swiss-Prot protein existence level 2. Involved in oxygen transport from the lung to the various peripheral tissues. From Pongo pygmaeus (Bornean orangutan).
   3621..3676    +  polyA_signal   β-globin poly(A) signal: rabbit β-globin polyadenylation signal (Gil and Proudfoot, 1987)
   4031..4049    -  promoter       T3 promoter: promoter for bacteriophage T3 RNA polymerase
   4094..4110    -  protein_bind   lac operator: The lac repressor binds to the lac operator to inhibit transcription in E. coli. This inhibition can be relieved by adding lactose or isopropyl-β-D-thiogalactopyranoside (IPTG). lac repressor encoded by lacI
   4118..4148    -  promoter       lac promoter: promoter for the E. coli lac operon
   4163..4184    -  protein_bind   CAP binding site: CAP binding activates transcription in the presence of cAMP. E. coli catabolite activator protein
   4197..4289    -  CDS            lacI (fragment): lac repressor; lacI; The lac repressor binds to the lac operator to inhibit transcription in E. coli. This inhibition can be relieved by adding lactose or isopropyl-β-D-thiogalactopyranoside (IPTG).
   4472..5060    -  rep_origin     ori: high-copy-number ColE1/pMB1/pBR322/pUC origin of replication
   5231..6091    -  CDS            AmpR: β-lactamase; bla; confers resistance to ampicillin, carbenicillin, and related antibiotics
   6092..6196    -  promoter       AmpR promoter: bla
   6223..6651    +  rep_origin     f1 ori (sequence partly withheld): f1 bacteriophage origin of replication; arrow indicates direction of (+) strand synthesis
   6682..6839    -  CDS            lacZα (fragment): LacZα fragment of β-galactosidase; lacZ fragment
   6842..6860    +  promoter       T7 promoter: promoter for bacteriophage T7 RNA polymerase
   6875..6924    +  enhancer       CMV enhancer (fragment): human cytomegalovirus immediate early enhancer
