[The description below was written by a language model from this plasmid's Addgene catalogue record and pLannotate feature annotations shown in this document.]
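Description:
pCIS.MTRIA-MTN is a mammalian expression plasmid of about 6.9 kb, built on the pCIS backbone, that encodes a genetically encoded fluorescent sensor for melatonin. It is maintained in E. coli through a high-copy ColE1/pUC-type origin and selected with ampicillin via the β-lactamase gene. The backbone also carries pBluescript-derived remnants: an f1 phage origin, T3 and T7 promoters, lac promoter/operator elements, partial lacZα and lacI sequences, and multiple cloning site fragments flanking the insert. These play no evident role in mammalian expression.

The payload is a synthetic 1,755 bp insert, MTRIA-MTN (also called the MTN biosensor), cloned between EcoRI and BamHI sites. It is driven by the CAG promoter, annotated here as its three parts: the CMV immediate-early enhancer, the chicken β-actin promoter and a chimeric β-actin/β-globin intron, which together give strong constitutive transcription in many mammalian cell types. A rabbit β-globin polyadenylation signal terminates the transcript; the short HBB match just upstream is probably β-globin sequence belonging to that 3′ region. Within the insert, the feature table shows a green fluorescent protein module (annotated cEGFP) placed between two segments matching melatonin receptors. The upstream segment resembles human MTNR1A and the downstream one was matched to a zebrafish melatonin receptor, although these are automated homology calls and the record lists the insert only as synthetic. This layout is consistent with a GPCR-based sensor in which ligand binding to the receptor scaffold alters fluorescence of the embedded reporter. The plasmid is intended for expressing this sensor in mammalian cells to detect melatonin optically, and it comes from work that developed a related sensor for extracellular oxytocin.
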