Addgene plasmid #184607: pCIS.MTRIA-MTN
Purpose: For expression of a fluorescent sensor for melatonin in mammalian cells
Depositing lab: Hiroshi Hibino & Daisuke Ino. Publication: A fluorescent sensor for real-time measurement of extracellular oxytocin dynamics in the brain. Ino D, Tanaka Y, Hibino H, Nishiyama M. Nat Methods. 2022 Sep 22. pii: 10.1038/s41592-022-01597-x. doi: 10.1038/s41592-022-01597-x. PubMed 36138174.
Backbone
  Vector backbone: pCIS
  Vector type: Mammalian Expression
Growth in bacteria
  Bacterial resistance: Ampicillin, 100 μg/mL
  Growth temperature: 37°C
  Growth strain: DH5alpha
  Copy number: High Copy
Gene/Insert
  Gene/Insert name: MTRIA-MTN (alt name: MTN biosensor)
  Species: Synthetic
  Insert size (bp): 1755
  Promoter: CAG promoter
  Cloning method: Restriction Enzyme; 5′ cloning site EcoRI (unknown if destroyed); 3′ cloning site BamHI (unknown if destroyed)
Terms and licenses: Academic/Nonprofit Terms; Industry Terms: Not Available to Industry
Depositor comments: Please visit https://doi.org/10.1101/2021.07.30.454450 for bioRxiv preprint.
How to cite: pCIS.MTRIA-MTN was a gift from Hiroshi Hibino & Daisuke Ino (Addgene plasmid # 184607 ; http://n2t.net/addgene:184607 ; RRID:Addgene_184607)
